>Addgene plasmid #137172 | CMV_Npu-BE3.9max C-terminal | addgene full sequence | sequence record 270140 | Addgene NGS Result
ATATGCCAAGTACGCCCCCTATTGACGTCAATGACGGTAAATGGCCCGCCTGGCATTATGCCCAGTACAT
GACCTTATGGGACTTTCCTACTTGGCAGTACATCTACGTATTAGTCATCGCTATTACCATGGTGATGCGG
TTTTGGCAGTACATCAATGGGCGTGGATAGCGGTTTGACTCACGGGGATTTCCAAGTCTCCACCCCATTG
ACGTCAATGGGAGTTTGTTTTGGCACCAAAATCAACGGGACTTTCCAAAATGTCGTAACAACTCCGCCCC
ATTGACGCAAATGGGCGGTAGGCGTGTACGGTGGGAGGTCTATATAAGCAGAGCTGGTTTAGTGAACCGT
CAGATCCGCTAGAGATCCGCGGCCGCTAATACGACTCACTATAGGGAGAGCCGCCACCATGAAACGGACA
GCCGACGGAAGCGAGTTCGAGTCACCAAAGAAGAAGCGGAAAGTCATCAAGATTGCTACACGGAAATACC
TGGGAAAGCAGAACGTGTACGACATCGGCGTGGAGCGGGATCACAACTTCGCCCTGAAGAATGGCTTTAT
CGCCAGCAATTGCTTCGACTCCGTGGAAATCTCCGGCGTGGAAGATCGGTTCAACGCCTCCCTGGGCACA
TACCACGATCTGCTGAAAATTATCAAGGACAAGGACTTCCTGGACAATGAGGAAAACGAGGACATTCTGG
AAGATATCGTGCTGACCCTGACACTGTTTGAGGACAGAGAGATGATCGAGGAACGGCTGAAAACCTATGC
CCACCTGTTCGACGACAAAGTGATGAAGCAGCTGAAGCGGCGGAGATACACCGGCTGGGGCAGGCTGAGC
CGGAAGCTGATCAACGGCATCCGGGACAAGCAGTCCGGCAAGACAATCCTGGATTTCCTGAAGTCCGACG
GCTTCGCCAACAGAAACTTCATGCAGCTGATCCACGACGACAGCCTGACCTTTAAAGAGGACATCCAGAA
AGCCCAGGTGTCCGGCCAGGGCGATAGCCTGCACGAGCACATTGCCAATCTGGCCGGCAGCCCCGCCATT
AAGAAGGGCATCCTGCAGACAGTGAAGGTGGTGGACGAGCTCGTGAAAGTGATGGGCCGGCACAAGCCCG
AGAACATCGTGATCGAAATGGCCAGAGAGAACCAGACCACCCAGAAGGGACAGAAGAACAGCCGCGAGAG
AATGAAGCGGATCGAAGAGGGCATCAAAGAGCTGGGCAGCCAGATCCTGAAAGAACACCCCGTGGAAAAC
ACCCAGCTGCAGAACGAGAAGCTGTACCTGTACTACCTGCAGAATGGGCGGGATATGTACGTGGACCAGG
AACTGGACATCAACCGGCTGTCCGACTACGATGTGGACCATATCGTGCCTCAGAGCTTTCTGAAGGACGA
CTCCATCGACAACAAGGTGCTGACCAGAAGCGACAAGAACCGGGGCAAGAGCGACAACGTGCCCTCCGAA
GAGGTCGTGAAGAAGATGAAGAACTACTGGCGGCAGCTGCTGAACGCCAAGCTGATTACCCAGAGAAAGT
TCGACAATCTGACCAAGGCCGAGAGAGGCGGCCTGAGCGAACTGGATAAGGCCGGCTTCATCAAGAGACA
GCTGGTGGAAACCCGGCAGATCACAAAGCACGTGGCACAGATCCTGGACTCCCGGATGAACACTAAGTAC
GACGAGAATGACAAGCTGATCCGGGAAGTGAAAGTGATCACCCTGAAGTCCAAGCTGGTGTCCGATTTCC
GGAAGGATTTCCAGTTTTACAAAGTGCGCGAGATCAACAACTACCACCACGCCCACGACGCCTACCTGAA
CGCCGTCGTGGGAACCGCCCTGATCAAAAAGTACCCTAAGCTGGAAAGCGAGTTCGTGTACGGCGACTAC
AAGGTGTACGACGTGCGGAAGATGATCGCCAAGAGCGAGCAGGAAATCGGCAAGGCTACCGCCAAGTACT
TCTTCTACAGCAACATCATGAACTTTTTCAAGACCGAGATTACCCTGGCCAACGGCGAGATCCGGAAGCG
GCCTCTGATCGAGACAAACGGCGAAACCGGGGAGATCGTGTGGGATAAGGGCCGGGATTTTGCCACCGTG
CGGAAAGTGCTGAGCATGCCCCAAGTGAATATCGTGAAAAAGACCGAGGTGCAGACAGGCGGCTTCAGCA
AAGAGTCTATCCTGCCCAAGAGGAACAGCGATAAGCTGATCGCCAGAAAGAAGGACTGGGACCCTAAGAA
GTACGGCGGCTTCGACAGCCCCACCGTGGCCTATTCTGTGCTGGTGGTGGCCAAAGTGGAAAAGGGCAAG
TCCAAGAAACTGAAGAGTGTGAAAGAGCTGCTGGGGATCACCATCATGGAAAGAAGCAGCTTCGAGAAGA
ATCCCATCGACTTTCTGGAAGCCAAGGGCTACAAAGAAGTGAAAAAGGACCTGATCATCAAGCTGCCTAA
GTACTCCCTGTTCGAGCTGGAAAACGGCCGGAAGAGAATGCTGGCCTCTGCCGGCGAACTGCAGAAGGGA
AACGAACTGGCCCTGCCCTCCAAATATGTGAACTTCCTGTACCTGGCCAGCCACTATGAGAAGCTGAAGG
GCTCCCCCGAGGATAATGAGCAGAAACAGCTGTTTGTGGAACAGCACAAGCACTACCTGGACGAGATCAT
CGAGCAGATCAGCGAGTTCTCCAAGAGAGTGATCCTGGCCGACGCTAATCTGGACAAAGTGCTGTCCGCC
TACAACAAGCACCGGGATAAGCCCATCAGAGAGCAGGCCGAGAATATCATCCACCTGTTTACCCTGACCA
ATCTGGGAGCCCCTGCCGCCTTCAAGTACTTTGACACCACCATCGACCGGAAGAGGTACACCAGCACCAA
AGAGGTGCTGGACGCCACCCTGATCCACCAGAGCATCACCGGCCTGTACGAGACACGGATCGACCTGTCT
CAGCTGGGAGGTGACAGCGGCGGGAGCGGCGGGAGCGGGGGGAGCACTAATCTGAGCGACATCATTGAGA
AGGAGACTGGGAAACAGCTGGTCATTCAGGAGTCCATCCTGATGCTGCCTGAGGAGGTGGAGGAAGTGAT
CGGCAACAAGCCAGAGTCTGACATCCTGGTGCACACCGCCTACGACGAGTCCACAGATGAGAATGTGATG
CTGCTGACCTCTGACGCCCCCGAGTATAAGCCTTGGGCCCTGGTCATCCAGGATTCTAACGGCGAGAATA
AGATCAAGATGCTGAGCGGAGGATCCAAAAGAACCGCCGACGGCAGCGAATTCGAGCCCAAGAAGAAGAG
GAAAGTCTAACCGGTCATCATCACCATCACCATTGAGTTTAAACCCGCTGATCAGCCTCGACTGTGCCTT
CTAGTTGCCAGCCATCTGTTGTTTGCCCCTCCCCCGTGCCTTCCTTGACCCTGGAAGGTGCCACTCCCAC
TGTCCTTTCCTAATAAAATGAGGAAATTGCATCGCATTGTCTGAGTAGGTGTCATTCTATTCTGGGGGGT
GGGGTGGGGCAGGACAGCAAGGGGGAGGATTGGGAAGACAATAGCAGGCATGCTGGGGATGCGGTGGGCT
CTATGGCTTCTGAGGCGGAAAGAACCAGCTGGGGCTCGATACCGTCGACCTCTAGCTAGAGCTTGGCGTA
ATCATGGTCATAGCTGTTTCCTGTGTGAAATTGTTATCCGCTCACAATTCCACACAACATACGAGCCGGA
AGCATAAAGTGTAAAGCCTAGGGTGCCTAATGAGTGAGCTAACTCACATTAATTGCGTTGCGCTCACTGC
CCGCTTTCCAGTCGGGAAACCTGTCGTGCCAGCTGCATTAATGAATCGGCCAACGCGCGGGGAGAGGCGG
TTTGCGTATTGGGCGCTCTTCCGCTTCCTCGCTCACTGACTCGCTGCGCTCGGTCGTTCGGCTGCGGCGA
GCGGTATCAGCTCACTCAAAGGCGGTAATACGGTTATCCACAGAATCAGGGGATAACGCAGGAAAGAACA
TGTGAGCAAAAGGCCAGCAAAAGGCCAGGAACCGTAAAAAGGCCGCGTTGCTGGCGTTTTTCCATAGGCT
CCGCCCCCCTGACGAGCATCACAAAAATCGACGCTCAAGTCAGAGGTGGCGAAACCCGACAGGACTATAA
AGATACCAGGCGTTTCCCCCTGGAAGCTCCCTCGTGCGCTCTCCTGTTCCGACCCTGCCGCTTACCGGAT
ACCTGTCCGCCTTTCTCCCTTCGGGAAGCGTGGCGCTTTCTCATAGCTCACGCTGTAGGTATCTCAGTTC
GGTGTAGGTCGTTCGCTCCAAGCTGGGCTGTGTGCACGAACCCCCCGTTCAGCCCGACCGCTGCGCCTTA
TCCGGTAACTATCGTCTTGAGTCCAACCCGGTAAGACACGACTTATCGCCACTGGCAGCAGCCACTGGTA
ACAGGATTAGCAGAGCGAGGTATGTAGGCGGTGCTACAGAGTTCTTGAAGTGGTGGCCTAACTACGGCTA
CACTAGAAGAACAGTATTTGGTATCTGCGCTCTGCTGAAGCCAGTTACCTTCGGAAAAAGAGTTGGTAGC
TCTTGATCCGGCAAACAAACCACCGCTGGTAGCGGTGGTTTTTTTGTTTGCAAGCAGCAGATTACGCGCA
GAAAAAAAGGATCTCAAGAAGATCCTTTGATCTTTTCTACGGGGTCTGACACTCAGTGGAACGAAAACTC
ACGTTAAGGGATTTTGGTCATGAGATTATCAAAAAGGATCTTCACCTAGATCCTTTTAAATTAAAAATGA
AGTTTTAAATCAATCTAAAGTATATATGAGTAAACTTGGTCTGACAGTTACCAATGCTTAATCAGTGAGG
CACCTATCTCAGCGATCTGTCTATTTCGTTCATCCATAGTTGCCTGACTCCCCGTCGTGTAGATAACTAC
GATACGGGAGGGCTTACCATCTGGCCCCAGTGCTGCAATGATACCGCGAGACCCACGCTCACCGGCTCCA
GATTTATCAGCAATAAACCAGCCAGCCGGAAGGGCCGAGCGCAGAAGTGGTCCTGCAACTTTATCCGCCT
CCATCCAGTCTATTAATTGTTGCCGGGAAGCTAGAGTAAGTAGTTCGCCAGTTAATAGTTTGCGCAACGT
TGTTGCCATTGCTACAGGCATCGTGGTGTCACGCTCGTCGTTTGGTATGGCTTCATTCAGCTCCGGTTCC
CAACGATCAAGGCGAGTTACATGATCCCCCATGTTGTGCAAAAAAGCGGTTAGCTCCTTCGGTCCTCCGA
TCGTTGTCAGAAGTAAGTTGGCCGCAGTGTTATCACTCATGGTTATGGCAGCACTGCATAATTCTCTTAC
TGTCATGCCATCCGTAAGATGCTTTTCTGTGACTGGTGAGTACTCAACCAAGTCATTCTGAGAATAGTGT
ATGCGGCGACCGAGTTGCTCTTGCCCGGCGTCAATACGGGATAATACCGCGCCACATAGCAGAACTTTAA
AAGTGCTCATCATTGGAAAACGTTCTTCGGGGCGAAAACTCTCAAGGATCTTACCGCTGTTGAGATCCAG
TTCGATGTAACCCACTCGTGCACCCAACTGATCTTCAGCATCTTTTACTTTCACCAGCGTTTCTGGGTGA
GCAAAAACAGGAAGGCAAAATGCCGCAAAAAAGGGAATAAGGGCGACACGGAAATGTTGAATACTCATAC
TCTTCCTTTTTCAATATTATTGAAGCATTTATCAGGGTTATTGTCTCATGAGCGGATACATATTTGAATG
TATTTAGAAAAATAAACAAATAGGGGTTCCGCGCACATTTCCCCGAAAAGTGCCACCTGACGTCGACGGA
TCGGGAGATCGATCTCCCGATCCCCTAGGGTCGACTCTCAGTACAATCTGCTCTGATGCCGCATAGTTAA
GCCAGTATCTGCTCCCTGCTTGTGTGTTGGAGGTCGCTGAGTAGTGCGCGAGCAAAATTTAAGCTACAAC
AAGGCAAGGCTTGACCGACAATTGCATGAAGAATCTGCTTAGGGTTAGGCGTTTTGCGCTGCTTCGCGAT
GTACGGGCCAGATATACGCGTTGACATTGATTATTGACTAGTTATTAATAGTAATCAATTACGGGGTCAT
TAGTTCATAGCCCATATATGGAGTTCCGCGTTACATAACTTACGGTAAATGGCCCGCCTGGCTGACCGCC
CAACGACCCCCGCCCATTGACGTCAATAATGACGTATGTTCCCATAGTAACGCCAATAGGGACTTTCCAT
TGACGTCAATGGGTGGAGTATTTACGGTAAACTGCCCACTTGGCAGTACATCAAGTGTATC
Features (pLannotate 1.2.2; 16 found; start..end, strand, type, name):
    132..335     +  promoter       CMV promoter: human cytomegalovirus (CMV) immediate early promoter
    377..395     +  promoter       T7 promoter: promoter for bacteriophage T7 RNA polymerase
    571..2951    +  CDS            Cas9(C) (fragment): C-terminal portion of Streptococcus pyogenes Cas9 (Zetsche et al., 2015)
   2986..3234    +  CDS            UGI: UNGI_BPPB2 - Experimental evidence at protein level: Swiss-Prot protein existence level 1. This protein binds specifically and reversibly to the host uracil-DNA glycosylase, preventing removal of uracil residues from PBS2 DNA by the host uracil-excision repair system. From Bacillus phage PBS2 (Bacteriophage PBS2).
   3352..3576    +  polyA_signal   bGH poly(A) signal: bovine growth hormone polyadenylation signal
   3580..3601    +  promoter       SV40 promoter (fragment): SV40 enhancer and early promoter
   3606..3622    +  misc_feature   MCS (fragment): pBluescript multiple cloning site
   3671..3687    -  protein_bind   lac operator: The lac repressor binds to the lac operator to inhibit transcription in E. coli. This inhibition can be relieved by adding lactose or isopropyl-β-D-thiogalactopyranoside (IPTG). lac repressor encoded by lacI
   3695..3725    -  promoter       lac promoter: promoter for the E. coli lac operon
   3740..3761    -  protein_bind   CAP binding site: CAP binding activates transcription in the presence of cAMP. E. coli catabolite activator protein
   3774..3866    -  CDS            lacI (fragment): lac repressor; lacI; The lac repressor binds to the lac operator to inhibit transcription in E. coli. This inhibition can be relieved by adding lactose or isopropyl-β-D-thiogalactopyranoside (IPTG).
   4049..4637    -  rep_origin     ori: high-copy-number ColE1/pMB1/pBR322/pUC origin of replication
   4808..5668    -  CDS            AmpR: β-lactamase; bla; confers resistance to ampicillin, carbenicillin, and related antibiotics
   5669..5773    -  promoter       AmpR promoter: bla
   5844..5888    -  misc_feature   bom (fragment): basis of mobility region from pBR322
   6043..131     +  enhancer       CMV enhancer (across the origin): human cytomegalovirus immediate early enhancer
