[The description below was written by a language model from this plasmid's Addgene catalogue record and pLannotate feature annotations shown in this document.]
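Description:
CMV_Npu-BE3.9max C-terminal is a mammalian expression plasmid on a pCMV backbone (about 6.3 kb) that encodes the C-terminal half of a split-intein version of the cytosine base editor BE3.9max. It is maintained in E. coli through a high-copy ColE1/pUC-type origin and selected with ampicillin via the β-lactamase gene and its own promoter. The remaining bacterial annotations (lac promoter and operator, CAP binding site, and short lacI, MCS, SV40 promoter and bom fragments) appear to be backbone remnants with no evident role in the payload.

The expression cassette is driven by the CMV immediate-early enhancer and promoter, with the enhancer annotation spanning the sequence origin. A T7 promoter sits just downstream, which could permit in vitro transcription. The annotated coding region consists of the C-terminal portion of Streptococcus pyogenes Cas9 followed by a uracil glycosylase inhibitor (UGI) domain from phage PBS2, and the cassette ends with the bovine growth hormone polyadenylation signal. UGI blocks uracil excision and so favours retention of the C-to-T edit made by a cytosine base editor. The Npu intein fragment named in the record is not separately annotated. It presumably lies in the unannotated stretch between the T7 promoter and the Cas9 fragment, though the feature table does not confirm this, and nuclear localisation signals and linkers are likewise not annotated.

On its own this plasmid yields only part of the editor. It is meant to be co-expressed with a matching N-terminal half, so that protein trans-splicing by the Npu split intein reconstitutes the full-length base editor in cells. The associated work concerns base editor delivery by adeno-associated virus, where splitting addresses packaging limits, but no ITRs are annotated here, so this is a plasmid-transfection construct.
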