Addgene plasmid #137172: CMV_Npu-BE3.9max C-terminal
Purpose: Expresses the C-terminal split-intein fragment of BE3.9max from the CMV promoter
Depositing lab: David Liu. Publication: Cytosine and adenine base editing of the brain, liver, retina, heart and skeletal muscle of mice via adeno-associated viruses. Levy JM, Yeh WH, Pendse N, Davis JR, Hennessey E, Butcher R, Koblan LW, Comander J, Liu Q, Liu DR. Nat Biomed Eng. 2020 Jan;4(1):97-110. doi: 10.1038/s41551-019-0501-5. Epub 2020 Jan 14. PubMed 31937940.
Backbone
  Vector backbone: pCMV
  Vector type: Mammalian Expression
Growth in bacteria
  Bacterial resistance: Ampicillin, 100 μg/mL
  Growth temperature: 37°C
  Growth strain: Mach1
  Copy number: High Copy
Gene/Insert
  Gene/Insert name: Npu-BE3.9max_C-terminal (alt name: JL574)
  Species: Synthetic
  Promoter: CMV
  Cloning method: Gibson Cloning
Terms and licenses: Academic/Nonprofit Terms; Industry Terms: Not Available to Industry
How to cite: CMV_Npu-BE3.9max C-terminal was a gift from David Liu (Addgene plasmid # 137172 ; http://n2t.net/addgene:137172 ; RRID:Addgene_137172)
